Addgene plasmid #170491: SPELL-ITSN1(DH-PH) Component 1
Purpose: SPELL ITSN1(DH-PH) component 1. mCherry-ITSN(N-lobe) fused to iFKBP. Split at loop 4 of DH domain.
Depositing lab: Klaus Hahn. Depositing organization: University of North Carolina at Chapel Hill. Publication: Computational design of chemogenetic and optogenetic split proteins. Dagliyan O, Krokhotin A, Ozkan-Dagliyan I, Deiters A, Der CJ, Hahn KM, Dokholyan NV. Nat Commun. 2018 Oct 2;9(1):4042. doi: 10.1038/s41467-018-06531-4. PubMed 30279442.
Backbone
  Vector backbone: pTriEx
  Backbone size w/o insert (bp): 5000
  Total vector size (bp): 6528
  Vector type: Mammalian Expression
Growth in bacteria
  Bacterial resistance: Ampicillin, 100 μg/mL
  Growth temperature: 37°C
  Growth strain: DH5alpha
  Copy number: High Copy
Gene/Insert
  Gene/Insert name: mCherry, ITSN(N-lobe), iFKBP
  Species: H. sapiens (human)
  Insert size (bp): 1533
Terms and licenses: Academic/Nonprofit Terms; Industry Terms: Not Available to Industry
Depositor comments: The plasmid includes a 4 amino acid -GS linker (SGGS) downstream of mCherry that is not included in the original uploaded sequence.
How to cite: SPELL-ITSN1(DH-PH) Component 1 was a gift from Klaus Hahn (Addgene plasmid # 170491 ; http://n2t.net/addgene:170491 ; RRID:Addgene_170491)
