[The description below was written by a language model from this plasmid's Addgene catalogue record and pLannotate feature annotations shown in this document.]
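Description:
SPELL-ITSN1(DH-PH) Component 1 is a mammalian expression plasmid built on the pTriEx backbone, carrying one half of a chemically inducible split version of the human intersectin-1 (ITSN1) DH-PH module. It is maintained in E. coli through a high-copy ColE1/pUC-type origin and selected with ampicillin via the β-lactamase gene.

The coding region is a single fusion. A short FLAG-type epitope fragment lies upstream of mCherry, followed by an ITSN1 fragment corresponding to the N-terminal lobe produced by splitting the DH domain at loop 4. Next come an FKBP12-derived segment annotated as a fragment, consistent with the iFKBP named in the record, and a 6xHis tag. The depositor notes a four-residue Gly/Ser linker downstream of mCherry that was missing from the originally uploaded sequence. The annotated sequencing record is also slightly shorter than the stated total size.

Expression in mammalian cells is driven by the CMV enhancer with the annotated CMV promoter and a chimeric chicken β-actin/rabbit β-globin intron fragment, and is terminated by a rabbit β-globin polyadenylation signal. The small HBB hit just upstream of the poly(A) signal probably reflects β-globin sequence in that 3′ region rather than a functional part of the insert.

As is typical of pTriEx, the same cassette also sits behind a T7 promoter with a lac operator and T7 terminator for bacterial expression, and behind a baculovirus p10 promoter for insect cells. It is flanked by lef2/ORF603 and ORF1629 recombination regions for transfer into baculovirus, and a loxP site is also present.

This plasmid is only one part of the SPELL split-protein system and would be used with a complementary component, which the record does not describe. The mCherry fusion allows the fragment's expression and localisation to be followed by fluorescence.
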