Features (pLannotate 1.2.2; 21 found; start..end, strand, type, name):
     38..237     +  promoter       CMV promoter: human cytomegalovirus (CMV) immediate early promoter
    389..519     +  intron         chimeric intron (fragment): chimera between introns from chicken β-actin and rabbit β-globin
    588..606     +  promoter       T7 promoter: promoter for bacteriophage T7 RNA polymerase
    607..631     +  protein_bind   lac operator: The lac repressor binds to the lac operator to inhibit transcription in E. coli. This inhibition can be relieved by adding lactose or isopropyl-β-D-thiogalactopyranoside (IPTG). lac repressor encoded by lacI
    647..756     +  promoter       p10 promoter: baculovirus promoter for expression in insect cells
    773..796     +  CDS            3xFLAG (fragment): three tandem FLAG® epitope tags
    825..1532    +  CDS            mCherry: mCherry is a basic (constitutively fluorescent) red fluorescent protein published in 2004, derived from Discosoma sp.. It is reported to be a very rapidly-maturing monomer with low acid sensitivity.
   1539..2051    +  CDS            ITSN1 (fragment): ITSN1_HUMAN - Also known as ITSN From Homo sapiens (Human).
   2084..2348    +  CDS            FKBP (fragment): human FK506-binding protein FKBP12
   2358..2375    +  CDS            6xHis: 6xHis affinity tag
   2390..2458    +  CDS            HBB (fragment): HBB_PONPY - Experimental evidence at transcript level: Swiss-Prot protein existence level 2. Involved in oxygen transport from the lung to the various peripheral tissues. From Pongo pygmaeus (Bornean orangutan).
   2533..2588    +  polyA_signal   β-globin poly(A) signal: rabbit β-globin polyadenylation signal (Gil and Proudfoot, 1987)
   2676..2723    +  terminator     T7 terminator: transcription terminator for bacteriophage T7 RNA polymerase
   2736..3441    +  misc_recomb    baculovirus recombination region (ORF1629): contains part of ORF1629
   3450..3483    +  protein_bind   loxP: Cre-mediated recombination occurs in the 8-bp core sequence (GCATACAT). Cre recombinase
   3651..4238    -  rep_origin     ori: high-copy-number ColE1/pMB1/pBR322/pUC origin of replication
   4251..5111    -  CDS            AmpR: β-lactamase; bla; confers resistance to ampicillin, carbenicillin, and related antibiotics
   5112..5163    -  promoter       AmpR promoter (fragment): bla
   5177..5212    +  CDS            lef2 (fragment): baculovirus late expression factor 2
   5354..6181    +  misc_recomb    baculovirus recombination region (lef2/ORF603): contains ORF603 and part of lef2
   6193..36      +  enhancer       CMV enhancer (fragment) (across the origin): human cytomegalovirus immediate early enhancer
>Addgene plasmid #170491 | SPELL-ITSN1(DH-PH) Component 1 | addgene full sequence | sequence record 338474 | Addgene NGS Result
CAGTACATCTACGTATTAGTCATCGCTATTACCATGCTGATGCGGTTTTGGCAGTACACCAATGGGCGTG
GATAGCGGTTTGACTCACGGGGATTTCCAAGTCTCCACCCCATTGACGTCAATGGGAGTTTGTTTTGGCA
CCAAAATCAACGGGACTTTCCAAAATGTCGTAATAACCCCGCCCCGTTGACGCAAATGGGCGGTAGGCGT
GTACGGTGGGAGGTCTATATAAGCAGACGTCGTTTAGTGAACCGTCAGATCACTAGATGCTTTATTGCGG
TAGTTTATCACAGTTAAATTGCTAACGCCAGTCTCGAACTTAACGTGCAGAAGTTGGTCGTGAGGCACTG
GGCAGGTAAGTATCGGGCCCTTTGTGCGGGGGGAGCGGCTCGGGGCTGTCCGCGGGGGGACGGCTGCCTT
CGGGGGGGACGGGGCAGGGCGGGGTTCGGCTTCTGGCGTGTGACCGGCGGCTCTAGAGCCTCTGCTAACC
ATGTTCATGCCTTCTTCTTTTTCCTACAGCTCCTGGGCAACGTGCTGGTTATTGTGCTGTCTCATCATTT
TGGCAAAGAATTGGATCGGACCGAAATTAATACGACTCACTATAGGGGAATTGTGAGCGGATAACAATTC
CCCGGAGTTAATCCGGGACCTTTAATTCAACCCAACACAATATATTATAGTTAAATAAGAATTATTATCA
AATCATTTGTATATTAATTAAAATACTATACTGTAAATTACATTTTATTTACAATCAAAGGAGATATACC
ATGGACTATAAGGACGATGATGACAAAGGATCTGGATCCGAATTCGCCGCCACCATGGTGAGCAAGGGCG
AGGAGGATAACATGGCCATCATCAAGGAGTTCATGCGCTTCAAGGTGCACATGGAGGGCTCCGTGAACGG
CCACGAGTTCGAGATCGAGGGCGAGGGCGAGGGCCGCCCCTACGAGGGCACCCAGACCGCCAAGCTGAAG
GTGACCAAGGGTGGCCCCCTGCCCTTCGCCTGGGACATCCTGTCCCCTCAGTTCATGTACGGCTCCAAGG
CCTACGTGAAGCACCCCGCCGACATCCCCGACTACTTGAAGCTGTCCTTCCCCGAGGGCTTCAAGTGGGA
GCGCGTGATGAACTTCGAGGACGGCGGCGTGGTGACCGTGACCCAGGACTCCTCCCTGCAGGACGGCGAG
TTCATCTACAAGGTGAAGCTGCGCGGCACCAACTTCCCCTCCGACGGCCCCGTAATGCAGAAGAAGACCA
TGGGCTGGGAGGCCTCCTCCGAGCGGATGTACCCCGAGGACGGCGCCCTGAAGGGCGAGATCAAGCAGAG
GCTGAAGCTGAAGGACGGCGGCCACTACGACGCTGAGGTCAAGACCACCTACAAGGCCAAGAAGCCCGTG
CAGCTGCCCGGCGCCTACAACGTCAACATCAAGTTGGACATCACCTCCCACAACGAGGACTACACCATCG
TGGAACAGTACGAACGCGCCGAGGGCCGCCACTCCACCGGCGGCATGGACGAGCTGTACAAGTCCGGAAT
GGATATGTTGACCCCAACTGAAAGAAAGCGACAAGGATACATCCACGAGCTCATTGTCACCGAGGAGAAC
TATGTGAATGACCTGCAGCTGGTCACAGAGATTTTTCAAAAACCCCTGATGGAGTCTGAGCTGCTGACAG
AAAAAGAGGTTGCTATGATTTTTGTGAACTGGAAGGAGCTGATTATGTGTAATATCAAACTACTAAAAGC
GCTGAGAGTCCGCAAGAAGATGTCCGGGGAGAAGATGCCTGTGAAGATGATTGGAGACATCCTGAGCGCA
CAGCTGCCGCACATGCAGCCCTACATCCGCTTCTGCAGCCGCCAGCTCAACGGGGCTGCCCTGATCCAGC
AGAAGACGGACGAGGCCCCAGACTTCAAGGAGTTCGTCAAAAGATTGGCAATGGATCCTCGGTGTAAAGG
GATGCCACTCTCTAGTTTTATACTGAAGCCTATGCAACGGGTAACAAGATACCCACTGATCATTAAAAAT
ATCCTGGAAAACACCCCTGAACATTCTGCAGGTGGATCAGGTGGCGCGGCCGCGACCTGCGTGGTGCACT
ACACCGGGATGCTTGAAGATGGAAAGAAATTTGATTCCTCCCGGGACAGAAACAAGCCCTTTAAGTTTAT
GCTAGGCAAGCAGGAGGTGATCCGAGGCTGGGAAGAAGGGGTTGCCCAGATGAGTGTGGGTCAGAGAGCC
AAACTGACTATATCTCCAGATTATGCCTATGGTGCCACTGGGCACCCAGGCATCATCCCACCACATGCCA
CTCTCGTCTTCGATGTGGAGCTTCTAAAACTGGAATGACTCGAGCACCACCATCACCATCACCATCACTA
AGTGATTAACCTCAGGTGCAGGCTGCCTATCAGAAGGTGGTGGCTGGTGTGGCCAATGCCCTGGCTCACA
AATACCACTGAGATCGATCTTTTTCCCTCTGCCAAAAATTATGGGGACATCATGAAGCCCCTTGAGCATC
TGACTTCTGGCTAATAAAGGAAATTTATTTTCATTGCAATAGTGTGTTGGAATTTTTTGTGTCTCTCACT
CGGAAGGACATATGGGAGGGCAAATCATTTAAAACATCAGAATGAGTATTTGGTTTAGAGTTTGGCAACA
TATGCCCATATGTAACTAGCATAACCCCTTGGGGCCTCTAAACGGGTCTTGAGGGGTTTTTTGCTGAAAG
CATGCGGAGGAAATTCTCCTTGAAGTTTCCCTGGTGTTCAAAGTAAAGGAGTTTGCACCAGACGCACCTC
TGTTCACTGGTCCGGCGTATTAAAACACGATACATTGTTATTAGTACATTTATTAAGCGCTAGATTCTGT
GCGTTGTTGATTTACAGACAATTGTTGTACGTATTTTAATAATTCATTAAATTTATAATCTTTAGGGTGG
TATGTTAGAGCGAAAATCAAATGATTTTCAGCGTCTTTATATCTGAATTTAAATATTAAATCCTCAATAG
ATTTGTAAAATAGGTTTCGATTAGTTTCAAACAAGGGTTGTTTTTCCGAACCGATGGCTGGACTATCTAA
TGGATTTTCGCTCAACGCCACAAAACTTGCCAAATCTTGTAGCAGCAATCTAGCTTTGTCGATATTCGTT
TGTGTTTTGTTTTGTAATAAAGGTTCGACGTCGTTCAAAATATTATGCGCTTTTGTATTTCTTTCATCAC
TGTCGTTAGTGTACAATTGACTCGACGTAAACACGTTAAATAGAGCTTGGACATATTTAACATCGGGCGT
GTTAGCTTTATTAGGCCGATTATCGTCGTCGTCCCAACCCTCGTCGTTAGAAGTTGCTTCCGAAGACGAT
TTTGCCATAGCCACACGACGCCTATTAATTGTGTCGGCTAACACGTCCGCGATCAAATTTGTAGTTGAGC
TTTTTGGAATTGCGATCGCATAACTTCGTATAGCATACATTATACGAAGTTATAAGCTCGGAACGCTGCG
CTCGGTCGTTCGGCTGCGGCGAGCGGTATCAGCTCACTCAAAGGCGGTAATACGGTTATCCACAGAATCA
GGGGATAACGCAGGAAAGAACATGTGAGCAAAAGGCCAGCAAAAGGCCAGGAACCGTAAAAAGGCCGCGT
TGCTGGCGTTTTTCCATAGGCTCCGCCCCCTGACGAGCATCACAAAAATCGACGCTCAAGTCAGAGGTGG
CGAAACCCGACAGGACTATAAAGATACCAGGCGTTTCCCCCTGGAAGCTCCCTCGTGCGCTCTCCTGTTC
CGACCCTGCCGCTTACCGGATACCTGTCCGCCTTTCTCCCTTCGGGAAGCGTGGCGCTTTCTCATAGCTC
ACGCTGTAGGTATCTCAGTTCGGTGTAGGTCGTTCGCTCCAAGCTGGGCTGTGTGCACGAACCCCCCGTT
CAGCCCGACCGCTGCGCCTTATCCGGTAACTATCGTCTTGAGTCCAACCCGGTAAGACACGACTTATCGC
CACTGGCAGCAGCCACTGGTAACAGGATTAGCAGAGCGAGGTATGTAGGCGGTGCTACAGAGTTCTTGAA
GTGGTGGCCTAACTACGGCTACACTAGAAGAACAGTATTTGGTATCTGCGCTCTGCTGAAGCCAGTTACC
TTCGGAAAAAGAGTTGGTAGCTCTTGATCCGGCAAACAAACCACCGCTGGTAGCGGTGGTTTTTTTGTTT
GCAAGCAGCAGATTACGCGCAGAAAAAAAGGATCTCAAGAAGATCCTTTGTTACCAATGCTTAATCAGTG
AGGCACCTATCTCAGCGATCTGTCTATTTCGTTCATCCATAGTTGCCTGACTCCCCGTCGTGTAGATAAC
TACGATACGGGAGGGCTTACCATCTGGCCCCAGTGCTGCAATGATACCGCGAGACCCACGCTCACCGGCT
CCAGATTTATCAGCAATAAACCAGCCAGCCGGAAGGGCCGAGCGCAGAAGTGGTCCTGCAACTTTATCCG
CCTCCATCCAGTCTATTAATTGTTGCCGGGAAGCTAGAGTAAGTAGTTCGCCAGTTAATAGTTTGCGCAA
CGTTGTTGCCATTGCTACAGGCATCGTGGTGTCACGCTCGTCGTTTGGTATGGCTTCATTCAGCTCCGGT
TCCCAACGATCAAGGCGAGTTACATGATCCCCCATGTTGTGCAAAAAAGCGGTTAGCTCCTTCGGTCCTC
CGATCGTTGTCAGAAGTAAGTTGGCCGCAGTGTTATCACTCATGGTTATGGCAGCACTGCATAATTCTCT
TACTGTCATGCCATCCGTAAGATGCTTTTCTGTGACTGGTGAGTACTCAACCAAGTCATTCTGAGAATAG
TGTATGCGGCGACCGAGTTGCTCTTGCCCGGCGTCAATACGGGATAATACCGCGCCACATAGCAGAACTT
TAAAAGTGCTCATCATTGGAAAACGTTCTTCGGGGCGAAAACTCTCAAGGATCTTACCGCTGTTGAGATC
CAGTTCGATGTAACCCACTCGTGCACCCAACTGATCTTCAGCATCTTTTACTTTCACCAGCGTTTCTGGG
TGAGCAAAAACAGGAAGGCAAAATGCCGCAAAAAAGGGAATAAGGGCGACACGGAAATGTTGAATACTCA
TACTCTTCCTTTTTCAATATTATTGAAGCATTTATCAGGGTTATTGTCTCATGTCCGCGCGTTTCCTGCA
TCTTTTAATCAAATCCCAAGATGTGTATAAACGCGCCGGTATGTACAGGAAGAGGTTTATACTAAACTGT
TACATTGCAAACGTGGTTTCGTGTGCCAAGTGTGAAAACCGATGTTTAATCAAGGCTCTGACGCATTTCT
ACAACCACGACTCCAAGTGTGTGGGTGAAGTCATGCATCTTTTAATCAAATCCCAAGATGTGTATAAACC
ACCAAACTGCCAAAAAATGAAAACTGTCGACAAGCTCTGTCCGTTTGCTGGCAACTGCAAGGGTCTCAAT
CCTATTTGTAATTATTGAATAATAAAACAATTATAAATGTCAAATTTGTTTTTTATTAACGATACAAACC
AAACGCAACAAGAACATTTGTAGTATTATCTATAATTGAAAACGCGTAGTTATAATCGCTGAGGTAATAT
TTAAAATCATTTTCAAATGATTCACAGTTAATTTGCGACAATATAATTTTATTTTCACATAAACTAGACG
CCTTGTCGTCTTCTTCTTCGTATTCCTTCTCTTTTTCATTTTTCTCTTCATAAAAATTAACATAGTTATT
ATCGTATCCATATATGTATCTATCGTATAGAGTAAATTTTTTGTTGTCATAAATATATATGTCTTTTTTA
ATGGGGTGTATAGTACCGCTGCGCATAGTTTTTCTGTAATTTACAACAGTGCTATTTTCTGGTAGTTCTT
CGGAGTGTGTTGCTTTAATTATTAAATTTATATAATCAATGAATTTGGGATCGTCGGTTTTGTACAATAT
GTTGCCGGCATAGTACGCAGCTTCTTCTAGTTCAATTACACCATTTTTTAGCAGCACCGGATTAACATAA
CTTTCCAAAATGTTGTACGAACCGTTAAACAAAAACAGTTCACCTCCCTTTTCTATACTATTGTCTGCGA
GCAGTTGTTTGTTGTTAAAAATAACAGCCATTGTAATGAGACGCACAAACTAATATCACAAACTGGAAAT
GTCTATCAATATATAGTTGCTGATGGCCGGCCTATTAATAGTAATCAATTACGGGGTCATTAGTTCATAG
CCCATATATGGAGTTCCGCGTTACATAACTTACGGTAAATGGCCCGCCTGGCTGACCGCCCAACGACCCC
CGCCCATTGACGTCAATAATGACGTATGTTCCCATAGTAACGCCAATAGGGACTTTCCATTGACGTCAAT
GGGTGGAGTATTTACGGTAAACTGCCCACTTGGCAGTACATCAAGTGTATCATATGCCAAGTCCGCCCCC
TATTGACGTCAATGACGGTAAATGGCCCGCCTGGCATTATGCCCAGTACATGACCTTACGGGACTTTCCT
ACTTGG
